>Addgene plasmid #122591 | pTn7·xylS | addgene full sequence | sequence record 238900 | Addgene NGS Result
TGTCAGCCGTTAAGTGTTCCTGTGTCACTCAAAATTGCTTTGAGAGGCTCTAAGGGCTTCTCAGTGCGTT
ACATCCCTGGCTTGTTGTCCACAACCGTTAAACCTTAAAGGCTTTAAAAGCCTTATATATTCTTTTTTTT
CTTATAAAACTTAAAACCTTAGAGGCTATTTAAGTTGCTGATTTATATTAATTTTATTGTTCAAACATGA
GAGCTTAGTACGTGAAACATGAGAGCTTAGTACGTTAGCCATGAGAGCTTAGTACGTTAGCCATGAGGGT
TTAGTTCGTTAAACATGAGAGCTTAGTACGTTAAACATGAGAGCTTAGTACGTGAAACATGAGAGCTTAG
TACGTACTATCAACAGGTTGAACTGCTGATCTTCAGATCGGCGCGCCTGTGGGCGGACAAAATAGTTGGG
AACTGGGAGGGGTGGAAATGGAGTTTTTAAGGATTATTTAGGGAAGAGTGACAAAATAGATGGGAACTGG
GTGTAGCGTCGTAAGCTAATACGAAAATTAAAAATGACAAAATAGTTTGGAACTAGATTTCACTTATCTG
GTTTCTAGGGCGGCGGATTTGTCCTACTCAGGAGAGCGTTCACCGACAAACAACAGATAAAACGAAAGGC
CCAGTCTTTCGACTGAGCCTTTCGTTTTATTTGATGCCGACGTCCAATTTACCGAACAACTCCGCGGCCG
GGAAGCCGATCTCGGCTTGAACGAATTGTTAGGTGGCGGTACTTGGGTCGATATCAAAGTGCATCACTTC
TTCCCGTATGCCCAACTTTGTATAGAGAGCCACTGCGGGATCGTCACCGTAATCTGCTTGCACGTAGATC
ACATAAGCACCAAGCGCGTTGGCCTCATGCTTGAGGAGATTGATGAGCGCGGTGGCAATGCCCTGCCTCC
GGTGCTCTCCGGAGACTGCGAGATCATAGATATAGATCTCACTACGCGGCTGCTCAAACTTGGGCAGAAC
GTAAGCCGCGAGAGCGCCAACAACCGCTTCTTGGTCGAAGGCAGCAAGCGCGATGAATGTCTTACTACGG
AGCAAGTTCCCGAGGTAATCGGAGTCCGGCTGATGTTGGGAGTAGGTGGCTACGTCTCCGAACTCACGAC
CGAAAAGATCAAGAGCAGCCCGCATGGATTTGACTTGGTCAGGGCCGAGCCTACATGTGCGAATGATGCC
CATACTTGAGCCACCTAACTTTGTTTTAGGGCGACTGCCCTGCTGCGTAACATCGTTGCTGCTGCGTAAC
ATCGTTGCTGCTCCATAACATCAAACATCGACCCACGGCGTAACGCGCTTGCTGCTTGGATGCCCGAGGC
ATAGGCTGTACAAAAAAACAGTCATAACAAGCCATGAAAACCGCCACTGCGCCGTTACCACCGCTGCGTT
CGGTCAAGGTTCTGGACCAGTTGCGTGAGCGCATACGCTACTTGCATTACAGTTTACGAACCGAACAGGC
TTATGTCAAGACGTCTTAATTAAACGTTCGTAATCAAGCCACTTCCTTTTTGCATTGACGCAGGGTGTCG
GAAGGCAACTCGCCGAACGCGCTCCTATAGTTTTCAGCGAAGCGTCCCAAATGTAAGAAGCCGTAGTCTA
GGGCTATCTCAGTTATACTACGCACATTGGCACTGGGATCGTTCAAGCAGGCGCGGATGCTTTCGAGCTT
GCGGTTGCGGATGTAGTTCTTCGGCGTGGTGCCGGCGTGCTTCTCGAACAAATTGTAGAGCGAGCGTGGA
CTCATCATCGCCAGCTCCGCTAACCGCTCAAGGCTGATATTCCGTTTGAGATTCTCCTCAATGAATTGAA
CGACTCGCTCGAAAGACGGGTTACCTTTGCTGAAAATTTCACGGCTGACATTGCTGCCCAGCATTTCGAG
CAGCTTGGAAGCGATGATCCCCGCATAGTGCTCTTGGACCCGAGGCATCGACTTTGTATGTTCCGCTTCG
TCACAAACTAACCCGAGTAGATTGATAAAGCCATCGAGTTGCTGGAGATTGTGTCGCGCGGCGAAACGGA
TACCCTCCCTCGGCTTGTGCCAATTGTTGTCACTGCACGCCCGATCAAGGACCACTGAGGGCAATTTAAC
GATAAATTTCTCGCAATCTTCTGAATAGGTCAGGTCGGCTTGGTCATCCGGATTGAGCAGCAATAGTTCG
CCCGGCGCAAAATAGTGCTCCTGGCCATGGCCACGCCACAGGCAATGGCCTTTGAGTATTATTTGCAGAT
GATAACAGGTCTCTAATCCAGGCGAGATTACCCTCACGCTACCGCCGTAGCTGATTCGACACAGATCGAG
GCATCCGAAGATTCTGTGGTGCAGCCTGCCTGCCGGGCGCCCGCCCTTGGGCAGGCGAATAGAGTGCGTA
CCGACATACTGGTTAACATAATCGGAGACTGCATAGGGCTCGGCGTGGACGAAGATCTGACTTTTCTCGT
TCAATAAGCAAAAATCCATAGTTCACGGTTCTCTTATTTTAATGTGGGCTGCTTGGTGTGATGTAGAAAG
GCGCCAAGTCGATGAAAATGCATCTCGACGTGATGCGTATACGGGTTACCCCCATTGCCACGTTGCGCCA
TCCTTTTTGCAATCAGTGACCACTTTTCCAAGCAAAAATAACGCCAAGCAGAACGAAGACGTTCTTTTTA
AGAAGCGAGAACACCAGAAGTTCGTGCTGTCGGGGCATGGGGCGACGAATTGGCGGATAAAGGGGATCTG
CTGGATATTACGGCCTTTTTAAAGACCGTAAAGAAAAATAAGCACAAGTTTTATCCGGCCTTTATTCACA
TTCTTGCCCGCCTGATGAATGCTCATCCGTAATTACGTATGGCAATGAAAGACGGTGAGCTGGTGATATG
GGATAGTGTTCACCCTTGTTACACCGTTTTCCATGAGCAAACTGAAACGTTTTCATCGCTCTGGAGTGAA
TACCACGACGATTTCCGGCAGTTTCTACACATATATTCGCAAGATGTGGCGTGTTACGGTGAAAACCTGG
CCTATTTCCCTAAAGGGTTTATTGAGAATATGTTTTTCGTCTCAGCCAATCCCTGGGTGAGTTTCACCAG
TTTTGATTTAAACGTGGCCAATATGGACAACTTCTTCGCCCCCGTTTTCACCATGCATGGGAATTAGCTT
GATCTGACCAACGACCGGTAGCGGAGCTATCCAACGGCGGTATACCAGGAAAACACACAGCAGGTACATC
AGAACAGTACCATGACTGAAGAACAAATAGTTTTTTCCTGATCCATAAAGCAGAACGGCCTGCTCCATGA
CAAATCTGGCTCCCCAACTAATGCCCCATGCAGCCAGCATAACCAGCATAAAGTGCAGTGTCCTAGGCCG
CGGCCGCGCGAATTCGAGCTCGGTACCCGGGGATCCTCTAGAGTCGACCTGCAGGCATGCAAGCTTGCGG
CCGCGTCGTGACTGGGAAAACCCTGGCGACTAGTCTTGGACTCCTGTTGATAGATCCAGTAATGACCTCA
GAACTCCATCTGGATTTGTTCAGAACGCTCGGTTGCCGCCGGGCGTTTTTTATTGGTGAGAATCCAGCCA
CGCCCCTCTTTAATACGACGGGCAATTTGCACTTCAGAAAATGAAGAGTTTGCTTTAGCCATAACAAAAG
TCCAGTATGCTTTTTCACAGCATAACTGGACTGATTTCAGTTTACAACTATTCTGTCTAGTTTAAGACTT
TATTGTCATAGTTTAGATCTATTTTGTTCAGTTTAAGACTTTATTGTCCGCCCACAATTTAAATTTGTGT
CTCAAAATCTCTGATGTTACATTGCACAAGATAAAAATATATCATCATGAACAATAAAACTGTCTGCTTA
CATAAACAGTAATACAAGGGGTGTTATGAGCCATATTCAGCGTGAAACGAGCTGTAGCCGTCCGCGTCTG
AACAGCAACATGGATGCGGATCTGTATGGCTATAAATGGGCGCGTGATAACGTGGGTCAGAGCGGCGCGA
CCATTTATCGTCTGTATGGCAAACCGGATGCGCCGGAACTGTTTCTGAAACATGGCAAAGGCAGCGTGGC
GAACGATGTGACCGATGAAATGGTGCGTCTGAACTGGCTGACCGAATTTATGCCGCTGCCGACCATTAAA
CATTTTATTCGCACCCCGGATGATGCGTGGCTGCTGACCACCGCGATTCCGGGCAAAACCGCGTTTCAGG
TGCTGGAAGAATATCCGGATAGCGGCGAAAACATTGTGGATGCGCTGGCCGTGTTTCTGCGTCGTCTGCA
TAGCATTCCGGTGTGCAACTGCCCGTTTAACAGCGATCGTGTGTTTCGTCTGGCCCAGGCGCAGAGCCGT
ATGAACAACGGCCTGGTGGATGCGAGCGATTTTGATGATGAACGTAACGGCTGGCCGGTGGAACAGGTGT
GGAAAGAAATGCATAAACTGCTGCCGTTTAGCCCGGATAGCGTGGTGACCCACGGCGATTTTAGCCTGGA
TAACCTGATTTTCGATGAAGGCAAACTGATTGGCTGCATTGATGTGGGCCGTGTGGGCATTGCGGATCGT
TATCAGGATCTGGCCATTCTGTGGAACTGCCTGGGCGAATTTAGCCCGAGCCTGCAAAAACGTCTGTTTC
AGAAATATGGCATTGATAATCCGGATATGAACAAACTGCAATTTCATCTGATGCTGGATGAATTTTTCTA
ATAATTAATTGGACCGCGGTCCGCGCGTTGTCCTTTTCCGCTGCATAACCCTGCTTCGGGGTCATTATAG
CGATTTTTTCGGTATATCCATCCTTTTTCGCACGATATACAGGATTTTGCCAAAGGGTTCGTGTAGACTT
TCCTTGGTGTATCCAACGGCGTCAGCCGGGCAGGATAGGTGAAGTAGGCCCACCCGCGAGCGGGTGTTCC
TTCTTCACTGTCCCTTATTCGCACCTGGCGGTGCTCAACGGGAATCCTGCTCTGCGAGGCTGGCCGTAGG
CCGGCCGGCGCGCCCCA
Features (pLannotate 1.2.2; 14 found; start..end, strand, type, name):
      1..389     -  rep_origin     R6K γ ori: γ replication origin from E. coli plasmid R6K; requires the R6K initiator protein pi for replication
    398..563     +  mobile_element Tn7L: mini-Tn7 element (left end of the Tn7 transposon) Tn7
    577..663     -  terminator     rrnB T1 terminator: Escherichia coli rrnB; transcription terminator T1 from the E. coli rrnB gene
    729..1262    -  CDS            GmR: gentamycin acetyltransferase; aacC1; confers resistance to gentamycin
   1451..1479    -  promoter       Pc promoter: intI1 (promoter lies within the coding sequence); class 1 integron promoter
   1504..2469    -  CDS            XylS: XylS regulator encoded by the Pseudomonas putida TOL plasmid pWWO; xylS; stimulates transcription from the Pm promoter in the presence of aromatic compounds such as m-toluate or benzoate
   2730..3135    +  CDS            CmR (fragment): chloramphenicol acetyltransferase; cat; confers resistance to chloramphenicol
   3097..3360    -  CDS            YPRA_ECOLX (fragment): Protein predicted: Swiss-Prot protein existence level 4. From Escherichia coli.
   3370..3426    +  misc_feature   MCS: pUC18/19 multiple cloning site
   3434..3458    +  CDS            lacZα (fragment): LacZα fragment of β-galactosidase; lacZ fragment
   3469..3563    +  terminator     lambda t0 terminator: transcription terminator from phage lambda
   3567..3766    +  mobile_element Tn7R (fragment): mini-Tn7 element (right end of the Tn7 transposon) Tn7
   3876..4688    +  CDS            aphA1: KKA1_ECOLX - Also known as nptI. Protein inferred from homology: Swiss-Prot protein existence level 3. Resistance to kanamycin and structurally-related aminoglycosides, including amikacin. From Escherichia coli.
   4858..4966    +  oriT           oriT: incP origin of transfer
