[The description below was written by a language model from this plasmid's Addgene catalogue record and pLannotate feature annotations shown in this document.]
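Description:
pTn7·xylS is a mini-Tn7 delivery plasmid built on the pTn7-M backbone for inserting the xylS regulator gene into the chromosomal Tn7 attachment site of Pseudomonas putida and related bacteria. It replicates from the R6K γ origin, which depends on the pi initiator protein. It is therefore maintained at low copy in pir-positive E. coli hosts and behaves as a suicide vector in recipients lacking pi. The backbone outside the transposon ends carries a kanamycin resistance gene (aphA1) for selection during propagation. It also carries an incP oriT, so the plasmid can be mobilised by conjugation into the target strain.

The transposable segment lies between the Tn7L and Tn7R ends. It contains a gentamicin acetyltransferase gene (aacC1), preceded by a class 1 integron Pc promoter, which provides selection for integrants. Next to it is the xylS coding sequence from the P. putida TOL plasmid pWW0, in the same orientation. XylS is the transcription factor that activates the Pm promoter in the presence of benzoate derivatives such as m-toluate. The catalogue lists Pm as the promoter, but no Pm element, or any dedicated promoter for xylS, is annotated in the feature table, so what drives xylS cannot be confirmed from the record. Also within the Tn7 ends are a pUC-type multiple cloning site, rrnB T1 and lambda t0 terminators that insulate the cargo, and fragments of chloramphenicol resistance and lacZα sequences that appear to be cloning remnants. The record lists no transposase genes, so Tn7 transposition functions would have to be supplied in trans.

According to the associated publication title, a chromosomal copy of xylS physically decouples the regulator from Pm-driven expression cassettes carried elsewhere, allowing more precise control of gene expression in P. putida.
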