Addgene plasmid #122591: pTn7·xylS
Purpose: Plasmid for genomic integraction of the xylS regulator into the Tn7 insertion site
Depositing lab: Pablo Ivan Nikel. Depositing organization: Danmarks Tekniske Universitet. Publication: Physical decoupling of XylS/Pm regulatory elements and conditional proteolysis enable precise control of gene expression in Pseudomonas putida. Volke DC, Turlin J, Mol V, Nikel PI. Microb Biotechnol. 2019 Mar 12. doi: 10.1111/1751-7915.13383. PubMed 30864281.
Backbone
  Vector backbone: pTn7-M
  Backbone size w/o insert (bp): 3147
  Total vector size (bp): 4976
  Vector type: Bacterial Expression, Synthetic Biology ; Tn7 genomic integration
  Selectable markers: Gentamicin
Growth in bacteria
  Bacterial resistance: Kanamycin, 50 μg/mL
  Growth temperature: 37°C
  Growth strain: Pir1
  Copy number: Low Copy
Gene/Insert
  Gene/Insert name: xylS
  Species: Pseudomonas putida
  Insert size (bp): 1863
  Promoter: Pm
  Cloning method: Ligation Independent Cloning
  Sequencing primers: 5′ AGGGCGGCGGATTTGTCC; 3′ GCGGCAACCGAGCGTTC
Terms and licenses: Academic/Nonprofit Terms; Industry Terms: Not Available to Industry
How to cite: pTn7·xylS was a gift from Pablo Ivan Nikel (Addgene plasmid # 122591 ; http://n2t.net/addgene:122591 ; RRID:Addgene_122591)
